LOCUS       Exported 6830 bp ds-DNA circular SYN 12-MAY-2021
DEFINITION  Expresses CRY2 (Full length, mutated NLS) fusion with tTA2 'tet-OFF'
            transcriptional activator.
ACCESSION   .
VERSION     .
KEYWORDS    CRY-tTA (B702)
SOURCE      synthetic DNA construct
  ORGANISM  synthetic DNA construct
REFERENCE   1 (bases 1 to 6830)
  AUTHORS   Pathak GP, Spiltoir JI, Hoglund C, Polstein LR, Heine-Koskinen S,
            Gersbach CA, Rossi J, Tucker CL
  TITLE     Bidirectional approaches for optogenetic regulation of gene
            expression in mammalian cells using Arabidopsis cryptochrome 2.
  JOURNAL   Nucleic Acids Res. 2017 Apr 20. doi: 10.1093/nar/gkx260.
  PUBMED    28431041
REFERENCE   2 (bases 1 to 6830)
  AUTHORS   .
  TITLE     Direct Submission
  JOURNAL   Exported May 12, 2021 from SnapGene Server 1.1.58
            http://www.snapgene.com
FEATURES             Location/Qualifiers
     source          1..6830
                     /organism="synthetic DNA construct"
                     /mol_type="other DNA"
     rep_origin      11..599
                     /direction=RIGHT
                     /label=ori
                     /note="high-copy-number ColE1/pMB1/pBR322/pUC origin of
                     replication"
     primer_bind     500..519
                     /label=pBR322ori-F
                     /note="pBR322 origin, forward primer"
     enhancer        774..1077
                     /label=CMV enhancer
                     /note="human cytomegalovirus immediate early enhancer"
     promoter        1078..1281
                     /label=CMV promoter
                     /note="human cytomegalovirus (CMV) immediate early
                     promoter"
     primer_bind     1232..1252
                     /label=CMV-F
                     /note="Human CMV immediate early promoter, forward primer"
     CDS             1338..3173
                     /codon_start=1
                     /product="Arabidopsis thaliana cryptochrome 2 in which the
                     nuclear localization signal was removed by mutating
                     residues 541 and 542 to alanine"
                     /label=CRY2(Delta-NLS)
                     /note="binds to CIB1 upon exposure to blue light (Kennedy
                     et al., 2010)"
                     /translation="MKMDKKTIVWFRRDLRIEDNPALAAAAHEGSVFPVFIWCPEEEGQ
                     FYPGRASRWWMKQSLAHLSQSLKALGSDLTLIKTHNTISAILDCIRVTGATKVVFNHLY
                     DPVSLVRDHTVKEKLVERGISVQSYNGDLLYEPWEIYCEKGKPFTSFNSYWKKCLDMSI
                     ESVMLPPPWRLMPITAAAEAIWACSIEELGLENEAEKPSNALLTRAWSPGWSNADKLLN
                     EFIEKQLIDYAKNSKKVVGNSTSLLSPYLHFGEISVRHVFQCARMKQIIWARDKNSEGE
                     ESADLFLRGIGLREYSRYICFNFPFTHEQSLLSHLRFFPWDADVDKFKAWRQGRTGYPL
                     VDAGMRELWATGWMHNRIRVIVSSFAVKFLLLPWKWGMKYFWDTLLDADLECDILGWQY
                     ISGSIPDGHELDRLDNPALQGAKYDPEGEYIRQWLPELARLPTEWIHHPWDAPLTVLKA
                     SGVELGTNYAKPIVDIDTARELLAKAISRTREAQIMIGAAPDEIVADSFEALGANTIKE
                     PGLCPSVSSNDQQVPSAVRYNGSAAVKPEEEEERDMKKSRGFDERELFSTAESSSSSSV
                     FFVSQSCSLASEGKNLEGIQDSSDQITTSLGKNGCK"
     CDS             3189..3935
                     /codon_start=1
                     /product="improved tetracycline-controlled transactivator"
                     /label=tTA-Advanced
                     /note="In the Tet-Off(R) system, tTA-Advanced binds to the
                     Tet-responsive element and stimulates transcription only in
                     the absence of tetracycline or doxycycline."
                     /translation="MSRLDKSKVINSALELLNEVGIEGLTTRKLAQKLGVEQPTLYWHV
                     KNKRALLDALAIEMLDRHHTHFCPLEGESWQDFLRNNAKSFRCALLSHRDGAKVHLGTR
                     PTEKQYETLENQLAFLCQQGFSLENALYALSAVGHFTLGCVLEDQEHQVAKEERETPTT
                     DSMPPLLRQAIELFDHQGAEPAFLFGLELIICGLEKQLKCESGGPADALDDFDLDMLPA
                     DALDDFDLDMLPADALDDFDLDMLPG"
     polyA_signal    4057..4178
                     /label=SV40 poly(A) signal
                     /note="SV40 polyadenylation signal"
     polyA_signal    4331..4452
                     /label=SV40 poly(A) signal
                     /note="SV40 polyadenylation signal"
     rep_origin      complement(4459..4914)
                     /direction=LEFT
                     /label=f1 ori
                     /note="f1 bacteriophage origin of replication; arrow
                     indicates direction of (+) strand synthesis"
     primer_bind     complement(4596..4617)
                     /label=F1ori-F
                     /note="F1 origin, forward primer"
     primer_bind     4808..4827
                     /label=F1ori-R
                     /note="F1 origin, reverse primer"
     promoter        4941..5045
                     /gene="bla"
                     /label=AmpR promoter
     promoter        5047..5404
                     /label=SV40 promoter
                     /note="SV40 enhancer and early promoter"
     primer_bind     complement(5070..5090)
                     /label=pBABE 3'
                     /note="SV40 enhancer, reverse primer for pBABE vectors"
     rep_origin      5255..5390
                     /label=SV40 ori
                     /note="SV40 origin of replication"
     primer_bind     5317..5336
                     /label=SV40pro-F
                     /note="SV40 promoter/origin, forward primer"
     CDS             5439..6233
                     /codon_start=1
                     /gene="aph(3')-II (or nptII)"
                     /product="aminoglycoside phosphotransferase from Tn5"
                     /label=NeoR/KanR
                     /note="confers resistance to neomycin, kanamycin, and G418
                     (Geneticin(R))"
                     /translation="MIEQDGLHAGSPAAWVERLFGYDWAQQTIGCSDAAVFRLSAQGRP
                     VLFVKTDLSGALNELQDEAARLSWLATTGVPCAAVLDVVTEAGRDWLLLGEVPGQDLLS
                     SHLAPAEKVSIMADAMRRLHTLDPATCPFDHQAKHRIERARTRMEAGLVDQDDLDEEHQ
                     GLAPAELFARLKASMPDGEDLVVTHGDACLPNIMVENGRFSGFIDCGRLGVADRYQDIA
                     LATRDIAEELGGEWADRFLVLYGIAAPDSQRIAFYRLLDEFF"
     primer_bind     complement(5493..5512)
                     /label=Neo-R
                     /note="Neomycin resistance gene, reverse primer"
     primer_bind     6103..6122
                     /label=Neo-F
                     /note="Neomycin resistance gene, forward primer"
     primer_bind     complement(6421..6440)
                     /label=TK-pA-R
                     /note="Thymidine kinase polyA, reverse primer"
     polyA_signal    6465..6512
                     /label=HSV TK poly(A) signal
                     /note="herpes simplex virus thymidine kinase
                     polyadenylation signal (Cole and Stacy, 1985)"
ORIGIN
        1 aaggatcttc ttgagatcct ttttttctgc gcgtaatctg ctgcttgcaa acaaaaaaac
       61 caccgctacc agcggtggtt tgtttgccgg atcaagagct accaactctt tttccgaagg
      121 taactggctt cagcagagcg cagataccaa atactgttct tctagtgtag ccgtagttag
      181 gccaccactt caagaactct gtagcaccgc ctacatacct cgctctgcta atcctgttac
      241 cagtggctgc tgccagtggc gataagtcgt gtcttaccgg gttggactca agacgatagt
      301 taccggataa ggcgcagcgg tcgggctgaa cggggggttc gtgcacacag cccagcttgg
      361 agcgaacgac ctacaccgaa ctgagatacc tacagcgtga gctatgagaa agcgccacgc
      421 ttcccgaagg gagaaaggcg gacaggtatc cggtaagcgg cagggtcgga acaggagagc
      481 gcacgaggga gcttccaggg ggaaacgcct ggtatcttta tagtcctgtc gggtttcgcc
      541 acctctgact tgagcgtcga tttttgtgat gctcgtcagg ggggcggagc ctatggaaaa
      601 acgccagcaa cgcggccttt ttacggttcc tggccttttg ctggcctttt gctcacatgt
      661 tctttcctgc gttatcccct gattctgtgg ataaccgtat taccgccatg cattagttat
      721 taatagtaat caattacggg gtcattagtt catagcccat atatggagtt ccgcgttaca
      781 taacttacgg taaatggccc gcctggctga ccgcccaacg acccccgccc attgacgtca
      841 ataatgacgt atgttcccat agtaacgcca atagggactt tccattgacg tcaatgggtg
      901 gagtatttac ggtaaactgc ccacttggca gtacatcaag tgtatcatat gccaagtacg
      961 ccccctattg acgtcaatga cggtaaatgg cccgcctggc attatgccca gtacatgacc
     1021 ttatgggact ttcctacttg gcagtacatc tacgtattag tcatcgctat taccatggtg
     1081 atgcggtttt ggcagtacat caatgggcgt ggatagcggt ttgactcacg gggatttcca
     1141 agtctccacc ccattgacgt caatgggagt ttgttttggc accaaaatca acgggacttt
     1201 ccaaaatgtc gtaacaactc cgccccattg acgcaaatgg gcggtaggcg tgtacggtgg
     1261 gaggtctata taagcagagc tggtttagtg aaccgtcaga tccgctagcg ctaccggact
     1321 cagatctcga ggccaccatg aagatggaca aaaagactat agtttggttt agaagagacc
     1381 taaggattga ggataatcct gcattagcag cagctgctca cgaaggatct gtttttcctg
     1441 tcttcatttg gtgtcctgaa gaagaaggac agttttatcc tggaagagct tcaagatggt
     1501 ggatgaaaca atcacttgct cacttatctc aatccttgaa ggctcttgga tctgacctca
     1561 ctttaatcaa aacccacaac acgatttcag cgatcttgga ttgtatccgc gttaccggtg
     1621 ctacaaaagt cgtctttaac cacctctatg atcctgtttc gttagttcgg gaccataccg
     1681 taaaggagaa gctggtggaa cgtgggatct ctgtgcaaag ctacaatgga gatctattgt
     1741 atgaaccgtg ggagatatac tgcgaaaagg gcaaaccttt tacgagtttc aattcttact
     1801 ggaagaaatg cttagatatg tcgattgaat ccgttatgct tcctcctcct tggcggttga
     1861 tgccaataac tgcagcggct gaagcgattt gggcgtgttc gattgaagaa ctagggctgg
     1921 agaatgaggc cgagaaaccg agcaatgcgt tgttaactag agcttggtct ccaggatgga
     1981 gcaatgctga taagttacta aatgagttca tcgagaagca gttgatagat tatgcaaaga
     2041 acagcaagaa agttgttggg aattctactt cactactttc tccgtatctc catttcgggg
     2101 aaataagcgt cagacacgtt ttccagtgtg cccggatgaa acaaattata tgggcaagag
     2161 ataagaacag tgaaggagaa gaaagtgcag atctttttct taggggaatc ggtttaagag
     2221 agtattctcg gtatatatgt ttcaacttcc cgtttactca cgagcaatcg ttgttgagtc
     2281 atcttcggtt tttcccttgg gatgctgatg ttgataagtt caaggcctgg agacaaggca
     2341 ggaccggtta tccgttggtg gatgccggaa tgagagagct ttgggctacc ggatggatgc
     2401 ataacagaat aagagtgatt gtttcaagct ttgctgtgaa gtttcttctc cttccatgga
     2461 aatggggaat gaagtatttc tgggatacac ttttggatgc tgatttggaa tgtgacatcc
     2521 ttggctggca gtatatctct gggagtatcc ccgatggcca cgagcttgat cgcttggaca
     2581 atcccgcgtt acaaggcgcc aaatatgacc cagaaggtga gtacataagg caatggcttc
     2641 ccgagcttgc gagattgcca actgaatgga tccatcatcc atgggacgct cctttaaccg
     2701 tactcaaagc ttctggtgtg gaactcggaa caaactatgc gaaacccatt gtagacatcg
     2761 acacagctcg tgagctacta gctaaagcta tttcaagaac ccgtgaagca cagatcatga
     2821 tcggagcagc acctgatgag attgtagcag atagcttcga ggccttaggg gctaatacca
     2881 ttaaagaacc tggtctttgc ccatctgtgt cttctaatga ccaacaagta ccttcggctg
     2941 ttcgttacaa cgggtcagcg gcagtgaaac ctgaggaaga agaagagaga gacatgaaga
     3001 aatctagggg attcgatgaa agggagttgt tttcgactgc tgaatcttct tcttcttcga
     3061 gtgtgttttt cgtttcgcag tcttgctcgt tggcatcaga agggaagaat ctggaaggta
     3121 ttcaagattc atctgatcag attactacaa gtttgggaaa aaatggttgc aaagcccggg
     3181 ccgccaccat gtctagactg gacaagagca aagtcataaa ctctgctctg gaattactca
     3241 atgaagtcgg tatcgaaggc ctgacgacaa ggaaactcgc tcaaaagctg ggagttgagc
     3301 agcctaccct gtactggcac gtgaagaaca agcgggccct gctcgatgcc ctggcaatcg
     3361 agatgctgga caggcatcat acccacttct gccccctgga aggcgagtca tggcaagact
     3421 ttctgcggaa caacgccaag tcattccgct gtgctctcct ctcacatcgc gacggggcta
     3481 aagtgcatct cggcacccgc ccaacagaga aacagtacga aaccctggaa aatcagctcg
     3541 cgttcctgtg tcagcaaggc ttctccctgg agaacgcact gtacgctctg tccgccgtgg
     3601 gccactttac actgggctgc gtattggagg atcaggagca tcaagtagca aaagaggaaa
     3661 gagagacacc taccaccgat tctatgcccc cacttctgag acaagcaatt gagctgttcg
     3721 accatcaggg agccgaacct gccttccttt tcggcctgga actaatcata tgtggcctgg
     3781 agaaacagct aaagtgcgaa agcggcgggc cggccgacgc ccttgacgat tttgacttag
     3841 acatgctccc agccgatgcc cttgacgact ttgaccttga tatgctgcct gctgacgctc
     3901 ttgacgattt tgaccttgac atgctccccg gatgagaatt ctagataact gatcataatc
     3961 agccatacca catttgtaga ggttttactt gctttaaaaa acctcccaca cctccccctg
     4021 aacctgaaac ataaaatgaa tgcaattgtt gttgttaact tgtttattgc agcttataat
     4081 ggttacaaat aaagcaatag catcacaaat ttcacaaata aagcattttt ttcactgcat
     4141 tctagttgtg gtttgtccaa actcatcaat gtatcttatt taaattgggc gcgcccaact
     4201 agttctagag cggccgcgac tctagatcat aatcagccat accacatttg tagaggtttt
     4261 acttgcttta aaaaacctcc cacacctccc cctgaacctg aaacataaaa tgaatgcaat
     4321 tgttgttgtt aacttgttta ttgcagctta taatggttac aaataaagca atagcatcac
     4381 aaatttcaca aataaagcat ttttttcact gcattctagt tgtggtttgt ccaaactcat
     4441 caatgtatct taaggcgtaa attgtaagcg ttaatatttt gttaaaattc gcgttaaatt
     4501 tttgttaaat cagctcattt tttaaccaat aggccgaaat cggcaaaatc ccttataaat
     4561 caaaagaata gaccgagata gggttgagtg ttgttccagt ttggaacaag agtccactat
     4621 taaagaacgt ggactccaac gtcaaaggnn nnnnnnnnnn nnnnnnnnnn nnnnnnnnnn
     4681 nnnnnnnnnn nnnnnnntnn nnnnnnnnnn nnnnnnnnnn nnnnnnnnnn nnnnnnnnnn
     4741 nnnnnnnnnn nnnnnnnnnn nnnnnnnnnn nnnnnnnnnn nnnnnnnnng nnnnnnnnnn
     4801 nnnnnnnnnn nnnnnnnnnn nnnnnnnnnn nnnnnnnnnn nnnnnnnnnn nnnnnnnnnn
     4861 nnnnnnnnnn nnnnnnnnnn nnnnnnnnnn nnnnnnnnnn nnnnnnnnnn nnnncaggtg
     4921 gcacttttcg gggaaatgtg cgcggaaccc ctatttgttt atttttctaa atacattcaa
     4981 atatgtatcc gctcatgaga caataaccct gataaatgct tcaataatat tgaaaaagga
     5041 agagtcctga ggcggaaaga accagctgtg gaatgtgtgt cagttagggt gtggaaagtc
     5101 cccaggctcc ccagcaggca gaagtatgca aagcatgcat ctcaattagt cagcaaccag
     5161 gtgtggaaag tccccaggct ccccagcagg cagaagtatg caaagcatgc atctcaatta
     5221 gtcagcaacc atagtcccgc ccctaactcc gcccatcccg cccctaactc cgcccagttc
     5281 cgcccattct ccgccccatg gctgactaat tttttttatt tatgcagagg ccgaggccgc
     5341 ctcggcctct gagctattcc agaagtagtg aggaggcttt tttggaggcc taggcttttg
     5401 caaagatcga tcaagagaca ggatgaggat cgtttcgcat gattgaacaa gatggattgc
     5461 acgcaggttc tccggccgct tgggtggaga ggctattcgg ctatgactgg gcacaacaga
     5521 caatcggctg ctctgatgcc gccgtgttcc ggctgtcagc gcaggggcgc ccggttcttt
     5581 ttgtcaagac cgacctgtcc ggtgccctga atgaactgca agacgaggca gcgcggctat
     5641 cgtggctggc cacgacgggc gttccttgcg cagctgtgct cgacgttgtc actgaagcgg
     5701 gaagggactg gctgctattg ggcgaagtgc cggggcagga tctcctgtca tctcaccttg
     5761 ctcctgccga gaaagtatcc atcatggctg atgcaatgcg gcggctgcat acgcttgatc
     5821 cggctacctg cccattcgac caccaagcga aacatcgcat cgagcgagca cgtactcgga
     5881 tggaagccgg tcttgtcgat caggatgatc tggacgaaga gcatcagggg ctcgcgccag
     5941 ccgaactgtt cgccaggctc aaggcgagca tgcccgacgg cgaggatctc gtcgtgaccc
     6001 atggcgatgc ctgcttgccg aatatcatgg tggaaaatgg ccgcttttct ggattcatcg
     6061 actgtggccg gctgggtgtg gcggaccgct atcaggacat agcgttggct acccgtgata
     6121 ttgctgaaga gcttggcggc gaatgggctg accgcttcct cgtgctttac ggtatcgccg
     6181 ctcccgattc gcagcgcatc gccttctatc gccttcttga cgagttcttc tgagcgggac
     6241 tctggggttc gaaatgaccg accaagcgac gcccaacctg ccatcacgag atttcgattc
     6301 caccgccgcc ttctatgaaa ggttgggctt cggaatcgtt ttccgggacg ccggctggat
     6361 gatcctccag cgcggggatc tcatgctgga gttcttcgcc caccctaggg ggaggctaac
     6421 tgaaacacgg aaggagacaa taccggaagg aacccgcgct atgacggcaa taaaaagaca
     6481 gaataaaacg cacggtgttg ggtcgtttgt tcataaacgc ggggttcggt cccagggctg
     6541 gcactctgtc gataccccac cgagacccca ttggggccaa tacgcccgcg tttcttcctt
     6601 ttccccaccc caccccccaa gttcgggtga aggcccaggg ctcgcagcca acgtcggggc
     6661 ggcaggccct gccatagcct caggttactc atatatactt tagattgatt taaaacttca
     6721 tttttaattt aaaaggatct aggtgaagat cctttttgat aatctcatga ccaaaatccc
     6781 ttaacgtgag ttttcgttcc actgagcgtc agaccccgta gaaaagatca
//
